Addgene plasmid #238222: pET156P CFAP36 [S163E]-3C-muGFP-10His (Sus scrofa)
Purpose: Bacterial expression vector of porcine CFAP36 S163E mutant with C-terminal tags
Depositing lab: Alan Brown. Depositing organization: Harvard Medical School. Publication: A conserved mechanism for the retrieval of polyubiquitinated proteins from cilia. Lange SM, Bennett JA, Eisert RJ, Brown A. Cell. 2025 Nov 13;188(23):6492-6508.e18. doi: 10.1016/j.cell.2025.07.043. Epub 2025 Aug 20. PubMed 40840444.
Backbone
  Vector backbone: pET156P
  Vector type: Bacterial Expression
Growth in bacteria
  Bacterial resistance: Ampicillin, 100 μg/mL
  Growth temperature: 37°C
  Growth strain: DH5alpha
  Copy number: Unknown
Gene/Insert
  Gene/Insert name: CFAP36 [S163E]-3C-muGFP-10His
  Tag / fusion protein: -3C-muGFP-10His (C terminal on insert)
Terms and licenses: Academic/Nonprofit Terms; Industry Terms: Not Available to Industry
How to cite: pET156P CFAP36 [S163E]-3C-muGFP-10His (Sus scrofa) was a gift from Alan Brown (Addgene plasmid # 238222 ; http://n2t.net/addgene:238222 ; RRID:Addgene_238222)
