[The description below was written by a language model from this plasmid's Addgene catalogue record and pLannotate feature annotations shown in this document.]
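Description:
pET156P CFAP36 [S163E]-3C-muGFP-10His is a 7.5 kb bacterial expression plasmid built on the pET156P backbone for producing a point mutant of porcine (Sus scrofa) CFAP36 in E. coli. It carries the β-lactamase gene with its own promoter for ampicillin selection and replicates from a ColE1/pMB1-family origin. The pBR322-derived bom region and the rop gene are also present, as is typical of pET vectors, although the catalogue lists copy number as unknown. Several fragments of the tetracycline resistance gene and the tet promoter are annotated, but these appear to be interrupted remnants of the pBR322 ancestry rather than a functional marker.

Expression is driven by a T7 promoter followed immediately by a lac operator, with the phage T7 gene 10 ribosome binding site upstream of the open reading frame and a T7 terminator downstream. The plasmid encodes its own lacI repressor, so transcription is held off until IPTG induction in a host supplying T7 RNA polymerase. The coding region consists of CFAP36 bearing the S163E substitution (the annotation tool matched it to the human orthologue, but the record specifies the pig sequence). According to the construct name, a 3C protease cleavage site comes next; it is not annotated but would fall in the gap between CFAP36 and the tags. It is followed by the monomeric, constitutively fluorescent muGFP and a 10xHis tag. This arrangement allows fluorescence tracking and metal-affinity purification of the fusion, with optional protease removal of the C-terminal tags. A short match to a T7 gene 10-derived solubility tag lies downstream of the His tag and is probably residual vector sequence. The associated publication concerns retrieval of polyubiquitinated proteins from cilia, but the record does not explain the rationale for the S163E change.
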