Features (pLannotate 1.2.2; 21 found; start..end, strand, type, name):
    104..208     +  promoter       AmpR promoter: bla
    209..1069    +  CDS            AmpR: β-lactamase; bla; confers resistance to ampicillin, carbenicillin, and related antibiotics
   1240..1828    +  rep_origin     ori: high-copy-number ColE1/pMB1/pBR322/pUC origin of replication
   2014..2153    -  misc_feature   bom: basis of mobility region from pBR322
   2255..2446    -  CDS            rop: Rop protein, which maintains plasmids at low copy number; rop
   2463..2843    +  CDS            YPB1_ECOLX: Protein predicted: Swiss-Prot protein existence level 4. From Escherichia coli.
   3085..3709    -  CDS            TcR (fragment): tetracycline efflux protein; tet; confers resistance to tetracycline
   3724..3745    -  protein_bind   CAP binding site: CAP binding activates transcription in the presence of cAMP. E. coli catabolite activator protein
   3758..4840    -  CDS            lacI: lac repressor; lacI; The lac repressor binds to the lac operator to inhibit transcription in E. coli. This inhibition can be relieved by adding lactose or isopropyl-β-D-thiogalactopyranoside (IPTG).
   4841..4918    -  promoter       lacI promoter: lacI
   4926..5205    -  CDS            TcR (fragment): tetracycline efflux protein; tet; confers resistance to tetracycline
   5227..5245    +  promoter       T7 promoter: promoter for bacteriophage T7 RNA polymerase
   5246..5270    +  protein_bind   lac operator: The lac repressor binds to the lac operator to inhibit transcription in E. coli. This inhibition can be relieved by adding lactose or isopropyl-β-D-thiogalactopyranoside (IPTG). lac repressor encoded by lacI
   5285..5307    +  RBS            RBS: efficient ribosome binding site from bacteriophage T7 gene 10 (Olins and Rangwala, 1989)
   5314..6339    +  CDS            CFAP36: CFA36_HUMAN - Also known as CCDC104. Experimental evidence at protein level: Swiss-Prot protein existence level 1. May act as an effector for ARL3. From Homo sapiens (Human).
   6415..7128    +  CDS            muGFP: muGFP is a basic (constitutively fluorescent) green fluorescent protein published in 2018, derived from Aequorea victoria.
   7141..7166    +  CDS            10xHis (fragment): 10xHis affinity tag
   7201..7250    +  CDS            SET1 (fragment): solubility-enhancement tag derived from T7 phage gene 10B
   7258..7305    +  terminator     T7 terminator: transcription terminator for bacteriophage T7 RNA polymerase
   7328..7432    -  CDS            TcR (fragment): tetracycline efflux protein; tet; confers resistance to tetracycline
   7480..7508    -  promoter       tet promoter: E. coli promoter for tetracycline efflux protein gene
>Addgene plasmid #238222 | pET156P CFAP36 [S163E]-3C-muGFP-10His (Sus scrofa) | addgene full sequence | sequence record 473430 | Addgene NGS Result
TTCTTGAAGACGAAAGGGCCTCGTGATACGCCTATTTTTATAGGTTAATGTCATGATAATAATGGTTTCT
TAGACGTCAGGTGGCACTTTTCGGGGAAATGTGCGCGGAACCCCTATTTGTTTATTTTTCTAAATACATT
CAAATATGTATCCGCTCATGAGACAATAACCCTGATAAATGCTTCAATAATATTGAAAAAGGAAGAGTAT
GAGTATTCAACATTTCCGTGTCGCCCTTATTCCCTTTTTTGCGGCATTTTGCCTTCCTGTTTTTGCTCAC
CCAGAAACGCTGGTGAAAGTAAAAGATGCTGAAGATCAGTTGGGTGCACGAGTGGGTTACATCGAACTGG
ATCTCAACAGCGGTAAGATCCTTGAGAGTTTTCGCCCCGAAGAACGTTTTCCAATGATGAGCACTTTTAA
AGTTCTGCTATGTGGCGCGGTATTATCCCGTGTTGACGCCGGGCAAGAGCAACTCGGTCGCCGCATACAC
TATTCTCAGAATGACTTGGTTGAGTACTCACCAGTCACAGAAAAGCATCTTACGGATGGCATGACAGTAA
GAGAATTATGCAGTGCTGCCATAACCATGAGTGATAACACTGCGGCCAACTTACTTCTGACAACGATCGG
AGGACCGAAGGAGCTAACCGCTTTTTTGCACAACATGGGGGATCATGTAACTCGCCTTGATCGTTGGGAA
CCGGAGCTGAATGAAGCCATACCAAACGACGAGCGTGACACCACGATGCCTGCAGCAATGGCAACAACGT
TGCGCAAACTATTAACTGGCGAACTACTTACTCTAGCTTCCCGGCAACAATTAATAGACTGGATGGAGGC
GGATAAAGTTGCAGGACCACTTCTGCGCTCGGCCCTTCCGGCTGGCTGGTTTATTGCTGATAAATCTGGA
GCCGGTGAGCGTGGGTCTCGCGGTATCATTGCAGCACTGGGGCCAGATGGTAAGCCCTCCCGTATCGTAG
TTATCTACACGACGGGGAGTCAGGCAACTATGGATGAACGAAATAGACAGATCGCTGAGATAGGTGCCTC
ACTGATTAAGCATTGGTAACTGTCAGACCAAGTTTACTCATATATACTTTAGATTGATTTAAAACTTCAT
TTTTAATTTAAAAGGATCTAGGTGAAGATCCTTTTTGATAATCTCATGACCAAAATCCCTTAACGTGAGT
TTTCGTTCCACTGAGCGTCAGACCCCGTAGAAAAGATCAAAGGATCTTCTTGAGATCCTTTTTTTCTGCG
CGTAATCTGCTGCTTGCAAACAAAAAAACCACCGCTACCAGCGGTGGTTTGTTTGCCGGATCAAGAGCTA
CCAACTCTTTTTCCGAAGGTAACTGGCTTCAGCAGAGCGCAGATACCAAATACTGTCCTTCTAGTGTAGC
CGTAGTTAGGCCACCACTTCAAGAACTCTGTAGCACCGCCTACATACCTCGCTCTGCTAATCCTGTTACC
AGTGGCTGCTGCCAGTGGCGATAAGTCGTGTCTTACCGGGTTGGACTCAAGACGATAGTTACCGGATAAG
GCGCAGCGGTCGGGCTGAACGGGGGGTTCGTGCACACAGCCCAGCTTGGAGCGAACGACCTACACCGAAC
TGAGATACCTACAGCGTGAGCTATGAGAAAGCGCCACGCTTCCCGAAGGGAGAAAGGCGGACAGGTATCC
GGTAAGCGGCAGGGTCGGAACAGGAGAGCGCACGAGGGAGCTTCCAGGGGGAAACGCCTGGTATCTTTAT
AGTCCTGTCGGGTTTCGCCACCTCTGACTTGAGCGTCGATTTTTGTGATGCTCGTCAGGGGGGCGGAGCC
TATGGAAAAACGCCAGCAACGCGGCCTTTTTACGGTTCCTGGCCTTTTGCTGGCCTTTTGCTCACATGTT
CTTTCCTGCGTTATCCCCTGATTCTGTGGATAACCGTATTACCGCCTTTGAGTGAGCTGATACCGCTCGC
CGCAGCCGAACGACCGAGCGCAGCGAGTCAGTGAGCGAGGAAGCGGAAGAGCGCCTGATGCGGTATTTTC
TCCTTACGCATCTGTGCGGTATTTCACACCGCAATGGTGCACTCTCAGTACAATCTGCTCTGATGCCGCA
TAGTTAAGCCAGTATACACTCCGCTATCGCTACGTGACTGGGTCATGGCTGCGCCCCGACACCCGCCAAC
ACCCGCTGACGCGCCCTGACGGGCTTGTCTGCTCCCGGCATCCGCTTACAGACAAGCTGTGACCGTCTCC
GGGAGCTGCATGTGTCAGAGGTTTTCACCGTCATCACCGAAACGCGCGAGGCAGCTGCGGTAAAGCTCAT
CAGCGTGGTCGTGAAGCGATTCACAGATGTCTGCCTGTTCATCCGCGTCCAGCTCGTTGAGTTTCTCCAG
AAGCGTTAATGTCTGGCTTCTGATAAAGCGGGCCATGTTAAGGGCGGTTTTTTCCTGTTTGGTCACTGAT
GCCTCCGTGTAAGGGGGATTTCTGTTCATGGGGGTAATGATACCGATGAAACGAGAGAGGATGCTCACGA
TACGGGTTACTGATGATGAACATGCCCGGTTACTGGAACGTTGTGAGGGTAAACAACTGGCGGTATGGAT
GCGGCGGGACCAGAGAAAAATCACTCAGGGTCAATGCCAGCGCTTCGTTAATACAGATGTAGGTGTTCCA
CAGGGTAGCCAGCAGCATCCTGCGATGCAGATCCGGAACATAATGGTGCAGGGCGCTGACTTCCGCGTTT
CCAGACTTTACGAAACACGGAAACCGAAGACCATTCATGTTGTTGCTCAGGTCGCAGACGTTTTGCAGCA
GCAGTCGCTTCACGTTCGCTCGCGTATCGGTGATTCATTCTGCTAACCAGTAAGGCAACCCCGCCAGTCT
AGCCGGGTCCTCAACGACAGGAGCACGATCATGCGCACCCGTGGCCAGGACCCAACGCTGCCCGAGATGC
GCCGCGTGCGGCTGCTGGAGATGGCGGACGCGATGGATATGTTCTGCCAAGGGTTGGTTTGCGCATTCAC
AGTTCTCCGCAAGAATTGATTGGCTCCAATTCTTGGAGTGGTGAATCCGTTAGCGAGGTGCCGCCGGCTT
CCATTCAGGTCGAGGTGGCCCGGCTCCATGCACCGCGACGCAACGCGGGGAGGCAGACAAGGTATAGGGC
GGCGCCTACAATCCATGCCAACCCGTTCCATGTGCTCGCCGAGGCGGCATAAATCGCCGTGACGATCAGC
GGTCCAATGATCGAAGTTAGGCTGGTAAGAGCCGCGAGCGATCCTTGAAGCTGTCCCTGATGGTCGTCAT
CTACCTGCCTGGACAGCATGGCCTGCAACGCGGGCATCCCGATGCCGCCGGAAGCGAGAAGAATCATAAT
GGGGAAGGCCATCCAGCCTCGCGTCGCGAACGCCAGCAAGACGTAGCCCAGCGCGTCGGCCGCCATGCCG
GCGATAATGGCCTGCTTCTCGCCGAAACGTTTGGTGGCGGGACCAGTGACGAAGGCTTGAGCGAGGGCGT
GCAAGATTCCGAATACCGCAAGCGACAGGCTGATCATCGTCGCGCTCCAGCGAAAGCGGTCCTCGCCGAA
AATGACCCAGAGCGCTGCCGGCACCTGTCCTACGAGTTGCATGATAAAGAAGACAGTCATAAGTGCGGCG
ACGATAGTCATGCCCCGCGCCCACCGGAAGGAGCTGACTGGGTTGAAGGCTCTCAAGGGCATCGGTCGAG
ATCCCGGTGCCTAATGAGTGAGCTAACTTACATTAATTGCGTTGCGCTCACTGCCCGCTTTCCAGTCGGG
AAACCTGTCGTGCCAGCTGCATTAATGAATCGGCCAACGCGCGGGGAGAGGCGGTTTGCGTATTGGGCGC
CAGGGTGGTTTTTCTTTTCACCAGTGAGACGGGCAACAGCTGATTGCCCTTCACCGCCTGGCCCTGAGAG
AGTTGCAGCAAGCGGTCCACGCTGGTTTGCCCCAGCAGGCGAAAATCCTGTTTGATGGTGGTTAACGGCG
GGATATAACATGAGCTGTCTTCGGTATCGTCGTATCCCACTACCGAGATATCCGCACCAACGCGCAGCCC
GGACTCGGTAATGGCGCGCATTGCGCCCAGCGCCATCTGATCGTTGGCAACCAGCATCGCAGTGGGAACG
ATGCCCTCATTCAGCATTTGCATGGTTTGTTGAAAACCGGACATGGCACTCCAGTCGCCTTCCCGTTCCG
CTATCGGCTGAATTTGATTGCGAGTGAGATATTTATGCCAGCCAGCCAGACGCAGACGCGCCGAGACAGA
ACTTAATGGGCCCGCTAACAGCGCGATTTGCTGGTGACCCAATGCGACCAGATGCTCCACGCCCAGTCGC
GTACCGTCTTCATGGGAGAAAATAATACTGTTGATGGGTGTCTGGTCAGAGACATCAAGAAATAACGCCG
GAACATTAGTGCAGGCAGCTTCCACAGCAATGGCATCCTGGTCATCCAGCGGATAGTTAATGATCAGCCC
ACTGACGCGTTGCGCGAGAAGATTGTGCACCGCCGCTTTACAGGCTTCGACGCCGCTTCGTTCTACCATC
GACACCACCACGCTGGCACCCAGTTGATCGGCGCGAGATTTAATCGCCGCGACAATTTGCGACGGCGCGT
GCAGGGCCAGACTGGAGGTGGCAACGCCAATCAGCAACGACTGTTTGCCCGCCAGTTGTTGTGCCACGCG
GTTGGGAATGTAATTCAGCTCCGCCATCGCCGCTTCCACTTTTTCCCGCGTTTTCGCAGAAACGTGGCTG
GCCTGGTTCACCACGCGGGAAACGGTCTGATAAGAGACACCGGCATACTCTGCGACATCGTATAACGTTA
CTGGTTTCACATTCACCACCCTGAATTGACTCTCTTCCGGGCGCTATCATGCCATACCGCGAAAGGTTTT
GCGCCATTCGATGGTGTCCGGGATCTCGACGCTCTCCCTTATGCGACTCCTGCATTAGGAAGCAGCCCAG
TAGTAGGTTGAGGCCGTTGAGCACCGCCGCCGCAAGGAATGGTGCATGCAAGGAGATGGCGCCCAACAGT
CCCCCGGCCACGGGGCCTGCCACCATACCCACGCCGAAACAAGCGCTCATGAGCCCGAAGTGGCGAGCCC
GATCTTCCCCATCGGTGATGTCGGCGATATAGGCGCCAGCAACCGCACCTGTGGCGCCGGTGATGCCGGC
CACGATGCGTCCGGCGTAGAGGATCGAGATCTCGATCCCGCGAAATTAATACGACTCACTATAGGGGAAT
TGTGAGCGGATAACAATTCCCCTCTAGAAATAATTTTGTTTAACTTTAAGAAGGAGATATACCATGGCTG
CAGAAGAGGACGAGGTGGAATGGGTGGTGGAGAGCATTGCGGGTTTCCTGCGAGGCCCGGACTGGTCCAT
CCCCATCTTGGACTTTGTGGAGCAGAAATGTGAAGTTTTTGATGATGAAGAAGAGAGCAAATTGACCTAT
ACAGAGATTCATCAGGAATACAAAGAACTAGTTGAAAAGCTGTTAGAAAGTTACCTCAAAGAAATTGGAA
TTAATGAAGATCAGTTTCAAGAAGCATGCACTTCTCCTCTTGCAAAGACCCATACCTCACAGGCCATTTT
GCAACCTGTGTTGGCAGCAGAAGATTTTACTATCTTTAAAGCGATGATGGTCCAGAAAAACATTGAAATG
CAGCTGCAAGCCATTCGGATAATTCAAGAAAGAAATGGTGTATTACCTGACTGCTTAACAGATGGTTCTG
ATGTGGTCAGTGACCTTGAACAGGAAGAGATGAAAATCCTGAGGGAAGTTCTTAGAAAAGAGAAAGAGGA
ATATGACCAGGAGGAAGAAAGGAAGAGAAAAAATCAGTTATCAGAGGCTAAAACAGAAGAGCCCTCGATG
CATGCCAATGAAACTGTAAAAATGAATAATTCCCAAGGGGATGGTGAACACTTTGCACACCCACCCTCAG
AAGTTAAAGTGCATTTTGCTAATCAGTCAGTACAACCTTTGACAACAAAGCTGGAAATGTTGCCTGAAAC
TTCTACCCTCCCGAAAAAAGGCCTGAAGATTCCTGGCTTCGAACGTGCAAGCATTGAAGGACCAATAGCA
AATTTATCAACACTTGGAACAGAAGAGCTCCGGCAACGAGAACATTATCTAAAGCAGAAGAGAGATAAAT
TGATGTCCATGAGAAAGGATATGAGGACTAAGCAGATACAAAATTTGGAGGAGAAAGGAACACCTGTTGG
CGAGTTAGAGGAAATGACAGAGAAACCAGAAATGACAGCAGAGGAGAAGCAAACATTACTAAAGAGGAGA
TTGCTTGCAGAGAAACTTAAAGAAGAAGTTATTAATAAGGGATCTGGCTCTCTGGAAGTTCTGTTCCAGG
GGCCCGGCGGCCGCGGGGGATCTGGCGGGCAAGGATCTGGCTCTATGAGCAAAGGAGAAGAACTTTTCAC
TGGAGTTGTCCCAATTCTTGTTGAATTAGATGGTGATGTTAATGGGCACAAATTTTCTGTCCGTGGAGAG
GGTGAAGGTGATGCTACAAACGGAAAACTCACCCTTAAATTTATTTGCACTACTGGAAAACTACCTGTTC
CGTGGCCAACACTTGTCACTACTCTGACCTATGGTGTTCTATGCTTTTCCCGTTATCCGGATCACATGAA
ACGGCATGACTTTTTCAAGAGTGCCATGCCCGAAGGTTATGTACAGGAACGCACTATATCTTTCAAAGAT
GACGGGACCTACAAGACGCGTGCTGAAGTCAAGTTTGAAGGTGATACCCTTGTTAATCGTATCGAGTTAA
AAGGTATTGATTTTAAAGAAGATGGAAACATTCTCGGACACAAACTGGAGTACAACTTTAACTCACACAA
TGTATACATCACGGCAGACAAACAAAAGAATGGAATCAAAGCGTACTTCAAAATTCGCCACAACGTTGAA
GATGGTTCCGTTCAACTAGCAGACCATTATCAACAAAATACTCCAATTGGCGATGGCCCTGTCCTTTTAC
CAGACAACCATTACCTCTCGACACAATCTGTTCTTTCGAAAGATCCCAACGAAAAGCGTGACCACATGGT
CCTTCTTGAGGATGTAACTGCTGCTGGGATTACACATGGCATGGATGAACTCTACAAAGGAGGATCTAAG
CATCACCATCATCATCACCATCACCACCATGGAGAGTGAGCGGCCGCAGATCCAGATCCGGCTGCTAACA
AAGCCCGAAAGGAAGCTGAGTTGGCTGCTGCCACCGCTGAGCAATAACTAGCATAACCCCTTGGGGCCTC
TAAACGGGTCTTGAGGGGTTTTTTGCTGAAAGGAGGAACTATATCCGGATATCCCGCAAGAGGCCCGGCA
GTACCGGCATAACCAAGCCTATGCCTACAGCATCCAGGGTGACGGTGCCGAGGATGACGATGAGCGCATT
GTTAGATTTCATACACGGTGCCTGACTGCGTTAGCAATTTAACTGTGATAAACTACCGCATTAAAGCTTA
TCGATGATAAGCTGTCAAACATGAGAA
